>Addgene plasmid #105797 | pKK-TEV-mRuby3 | depositor full sequence | sequence record 200355 | pKK-TEV-mRuby3 sequence 5889 bps
GACGGATCGGGAGATCTCCCGATCCCCTATGGTGCACTCTCAGTACAATCTGCTCTGATGCCGCATAGTT
AAGCCAGTATCTGCTCCCTGCTTGTGTGTTGGAGGTCGCTGAGTAGTGCGCGAGCAAAATTTAAGCTACA
ACAAGGCAAGGCTTGACCGACAATTGCATGAAGAATCTGCTTAGGGTTAGGCGTTTTGCGCTGCTTCGCG
ATGTACGGGCCAGATATACGCGTTGACATTGATTATTGACTAGTTATTAATAGTAATCAATTACGGGGTC
ATTAGTTCATAGCCCATATATGGAGTTCCGCGTTACATAACTTACGGTAAATGGCCCGCCTGGCTGACCG
CCCAACGACCCCCGCCCATTGACGTCAATAATGACGTATGTTCCCATAGTAACGCCAATAGGGACTTTCC
ATTGACGTCAATGGGTGGAGTATTTACGGTAAACTGCCCACTTGGCAGTACATCAAGTGTATCATATGCC
AAGTACGCCCCCTATTGACGTCAATGACGGTAAATGGCCCGCCTGGCATTATGCCCAGTACATGACCTTA
TGGGACTTTCCTACTTGGCAGTACATCTACGTATTAGTCATCGCTATTACCATGGTGATGCGGTTTTGGC
AGTACATCAATGGGCGTGGATAGCGGTTTGACTCACGGGGATTTCCAAGTCTCCACCCCATTGACGTCAA
TGGGAGTTTGTTTTGGCACCAAAATCAACGGGACTTTCCAAAATGTCGTAACAACTCCGCCCCATTGACG
CAAATGGGCGGTAGGCGTGTACGGTGGGAGGTCTATATAAGCAGAGCTCTCCCTATCAGTGATAGAGATC
TCCCTATCAGTGATAGAGATCGTCGACGAGCTCGTTTAGTGAACCGTCAGATCGCCTGGAGACGCCATCC
ACGCTGTTTTGACCTCCATAGAAGACACCGGGACCGATCCAGCCTCCGGACTCTGGCGTTTAAACTTAAG
CTTGGTACCGAGCTCGGATCCGAAAACCTGTACTTCCAAGGAACCGGTGGTCACCTGTACAATCGATCCT
GCAGGAGCTAGCGAGAATTTGTATTTTCAGGGTGATATCATGGTGTCTAAGGGCGAAGAGCTGATCAAGG
AAAATATGCGTATGAAGGTGGTCATGGAAGGTTCGGTCAACGGCCACCAATTCAAATGCACAGGTGAAGG
AGAAGGCAGACCGTACGAGGGAGTGCAAACCATGAGGATCAAAGTCATCGAGGGAGGACCCCTGCCATTT
GCCTTTGACATTCTTGCCACGTCGTTCATGTATGGCAGCCGTACCTTTATCAAGTACCCGGCCGACATCC
CTGATTTCTTTAAACAGTCCTTTCCTGAGGGTTTTACTTGGGAAAGAGTTACGAGATACGAAGATGGTGG
AGTCGTCACCGTCACGCAGGACACCAGCCTTGAGGATGGCGAGCTCGTCTACAACGTCAAGGTCAGAGGG
GTAAACTTTCCCTCCAATGGTCCCGTGATGCAGAAGAAGACCAAGGGTTGGGAGCCTAATACAGAGATGA
TGTATCCAGCAGATGGTGGTCTGAGAGGATACACTGACATCGCACTGAAAGTTGATGGTGGTGGCCATCT
GCACTGCAACTTCGTGACAACTTACAGGTCAAAAAAGACCGTCGGGAACATCAAGATGCCCGGTGTCCAT
GCCGTTGATCACCGCCTGGAAAGGATCGAGGAGAGTGACAATGAAACCTACGTAGTGCAAAGAGAAGTGG
CAGTTGCCAAATACAGCAACCTTGGTGGTGGCATGGACGAGCTGTACAAGTAACTCGAGTCTAGAGGGCC
CGTTTAAACCCGCTGATCAGCCTCGACTGTGCCTTCTAGTTGCCAGCCATCTGTTGTTTGCCCCTCCCCC
GTGCCTTCCTTGACCCTGGAAGGTGCCACTCCCACTGTCCTTTCCTAATAAAATGAGGAAATTGCATCGC
ATTGTCTGAGTAGGTGTCATTCTATTCTGGGGGGTGGGGTGGGGCAGGACAGCAAGGGGGAGGATTGGGA
AGACAATAGCAGGCATGCTGGGGATGCGGTGGGCTCTATGGCTTCTGAGGCGGAAAGAACCAGCTGGGGC
TCTAGGGGGTATCCCC
[124 nt withheld, positions 2117-2240]
C
[91 nt withheld, positions 2242-2332]
AGGGTGATGGTTCACGTACCTAGAAGTTCCTATTCCGAAGTTCCTATTCTCTAGAAAGTATAGGAACTTC
CTTGGCCAAAAAGCCTGAACTCACCGCGACGTCTGTCGAGAAGTTTCTGATCGAAAAGTTCGACAGCGTC
TCCGACCTGATGCAGCTCTCGGAGGGCGAAGAATCTCGTGCTTTCAGCTTCGATGTAGGAGGGCGTGGAT
ATGTCCTGCGGGTAAATAGCTGCGCCGATGGTTTCTACAAAGATCGTTATGTTTATCGGCACTTTGCATC
GGCCGCGCTCCCGATTCCGGAAGTGCTTGACATTGGGGAATTCAGCGAGAGCCTGACCTATTGCATCTCC
CGCCGTGCACAGGGTGTCACGTTGCAAGACCTGCCTGAAACCGAACTGCCCGCTGTTCTGCAGCCGGTCG
CGGAGGCCATGGATGCGATCGCTGCGGCCGATCTTAGCCAGACGAGCGGGTTCGGCCCATTCGGACCGCA
AGGAATCGGTCAATACACTACATGGCGTGATTTCATATGCGCGATTGCTGATCCCCATGTGTATCACTGG
CAAACTGTGATGGACGACACCGTCAGTGCGTCCGTCGCGCAGGCTCTCGATGAGCTGATGCTTTGGGCCG
AGGACTGCCCCGAAGTCCGGCACCTCGTGCACGCGGATTTCGGCTCCAACAATGTCCTGACGGACAATGG
CCGCATAACAGCGGTCATTGACTGGAGCGAGGCGATGTTCGGGGATTCCCAATACGAGGTCGCCAACATC
TTCTTCTGGAGGCCGTGGTTGGCTTGTATGGAGCAGCAGACGCGCTACTTCGAGCGGAGGCATCCGGAGC
TTGCAGGATCGCCGCGGCTCCGGGCGTATATGCTCCGCATTGGTCTTGACCAACTCTATCAGAGCTTGGT
TGACGGCAATTTCGATGATGCAGCTTGGGCGCAGGGTCGATGCGACGCAATCGTCCGATCCGGAGCCGGG
ACTGTCGGGCGTACACAAATCGCCCGCAGAAGCGCGGCCGTCTGGACCGATGGCTGTGTAGAAGTACTCG
CCGATAGTGGAAACCGACGCCCCAGCACTCGTCCGAGGGCAAAGGAATAGCACGTACTACGAGATTTCGA
TTCCACCGCCGCCTTCTATGAAAGGTTGGGCTTCGGAATCGTTTTCCGGGACGCCGGCTGGATGATCCTC
CAGCGCGGGGATCTCATGCTGGAGTTCTTCGCCCACCCCAACTTGTTTATTGCAGCTTATAATGGTTACA
AATAAAGCAATAGCATCACAAATTTCACAAATAAAGCATTTTTTTCACTGCATTCTAGTTGTGGTTTGTC
CAAACTCATCAATGTATCTTATCATGTCTGTATACCGTCGACCTCTAGCTAGAGCTTGGCGTAATCATGG
TCATAGCTGTTTCCTGTGTGAAATTGTTATCCGCTCACAATTCCACACAACATACGAGCCGGAAGCATAA
AGTGTAAAGCCTGGGGTGCCTAATGAGTGAGCTAACTCACATTAATTGCGTTGCGCTCACTGCCCGCTTT
CCAGTCGGGAAACCTGTCGTGCCAGCTGCATTAATGAATCGGCCAACGCGCGGGGAGAGGCGGTTTGCGT
ATTGGGCGCTCTTCCGCTTCCTCGCTCACTGACTCGCTGCGCTCGGTCGTTCGGCTGCGGCGAGCGGTAT
CAGCTCACTCAAAGGCGGTAATACGGTTATCCACAGAATCAGGGGATAACGCAGGAAAGAACATGTGAGC
AAAAGGCCAGCAAAAGGCCAGGAACCGTAAAAAGGCCGCGTTGCTGGCGTTTTTCCATAGGCTCCGCCCC
CCTGACGAGCATCACAAAAATCGACGCTCAAGTCAGAGGTGGCGAAACCCGACAGGACTATAAAGATACC
AGGCGTTTCCCCCTGGAAGCTCCCTCGTGCGCTCTCCTGTTCCGACCCTGCCGCTTACCGGATACCTGTC
CGCCTTTCTCCCTTCGGGAAGCGTGGCGCTTTCTCATAGCTCACGCTGTAGGTATCTCAGTTCGGTGTAG
GTCGTTCGCTCCAAGCTGGGCTGTGTGCACGAACCCCCCGTTCAGCCCGACCGCTGCGCCTTATCCGGTA
ACTATCGTCTTGAGTCCAACCCGGTAAGACACGACTTATCGCCACTGGCAGCAGCCACTGGTAACAGGAT
TAGCAGAGCGAGGTATGTAGGCGGTGCTACAGAGTTCTTGAAGTGGTGGCCTAACTACGGCTACACTAGA
AGAACAGTATTTGGTATCTGCGCTCTGCTGAAGCCAGTTACCTTCGGAAAAAGAGTTGGTAGCTCTTGAT
CCGGCAAACAAACCACCGCTGGTAGCGGTGGTTTTTTTGTTTGCAAGCAGCAGATTACGCGCAGAAAAAA
AGGATCTCAAGAAGATCCTTTGATCTTTTCTACGGGGTCTGACGCTCAGTGGAACGAAAACTCACGTTAA
GGGATTTTGGTCATGAGATTATCAAAAAGGATCTTCACCTAGATCCTTTTAAATTAAAAATGAAGTTTTA
AATCAATCTAAAGTATATATGAGTAAACTTGGTCTGACAGTTACCAATGCTTAATCAGTGAGGCACCTAT
CTCAGCGATCTGTCTATTTCGTTCATCCATAGTTGCCTGACTCCCCGTCGTGTAGATAACTACGATACGG
GAGGGCTTACCATCTGGCCCCAGTGCTGCAATGATACCGCGAGACCCACGCTCACCGGCTCCAGATTTAT
CAGCAATAAACCAGCCAGCCGGAAGGGCCGAGCGCAGAAGTGGTCCTGCAACTTTATCCGCCTCCATCCA
GTCTATTAATTGTTGCCGGGAAGCTAGAGTAAGTAGTTCGCCAGTTAATAGTTTGCGCAACGTTGTTGCC
ATTGCTACAGGCATCGTGGTGTCACGCTCGTCGTTTGGTATGGCTTCATTCAGCTCCGGTTCCCAACGAT
CAAGGCGAGTTACATGATCCCCCATGTTGTGCAAAAAAGCGGTTAGCTCCTTCGGTCCTCCGATCGTTGT
CAGAAGTAAGTTGGCCGCAGTGTTATCACTCATGGTTATGGCAGCACTGCATAATTCTCTTACTGTCATG
CCATCCGTAAGATGCTTTTCTGTGACTGGTGAGTACTCAACCAAGTCATTCTGAGAATAGTGTATGCGGC
GACCGAGTTGCTCTTGCCCGGCGTCAATACGGGATAATACCGCGCCACATAGCAGAACTTTAAAAGTGCT
CATCATTGGAAAACGTTCTTCGGGGCGAAAACTCTCAAGGATCTTACCGCTGTTGAGATCCAGTTCGATG
TAACCCACTCGTGCACCCAACTGATCTTCAGCATCTTTTACTTTCACCAGCGTTTCTGGGTGAGCAAAAA
CAGGAAGGCAAAATGCCGCAAAAAAGGGAATAAGGGCGACACGGAAATGTTGAATACTCATACTCTTCCT
TTTTCAATATTATTGAAGCATTTATCAGGGTTATTGTCTCATGAGCGGATACATATTTGAATGTATTTAG
AAAAATAAACAAATAGGGGTTCCGCGCACATTTCCCCGAAAAGTGCCACCTGACGTC
Features (pLannotate 1.2.2; 22 found; start..end, strand, type, name):
     28..80      -  misc_feature   bom (fragment): basis of mobility region from pBR322
    235..614     +  enhancer       CMV enhancer: human cytomegalovirus immediate early enhancer
    615..818     +  promoter       CMV promoter: human cytomegalovirus (CMV) immediate early promoter
    820..839     +  promoter       PLtetO-1 promoter (fragment): modified phage lambda PL promoter with tet operator sites (Lutz and Bujard, 1997)
    841..860     +  promoter       PLtetO-1 promoter (fragment): modified phage lambda PL promoter with tet operator sites (Lutz and Bujard, 1997)
    868..901     +  promoter       TRE3GV promoter (fragment): 3rd-generation Tet-responsive promoter that can be activated by binding of Tet-On® 3G, optimized for retroviral and lentiviral vectors
   1002..1018    +  CDS            TEV site (fragment): tobacco etch virus (TEV) protease recognition and cleavage site
   1090..1800    +  CDS            mRuby3: mRuby3 is a basic (constitutively fluorescent) red fluorescent protein published in 2016, derived from Entacmaea quadricolor. It has low acid sensitivity.
   1847..2071    +  polyA_signal   bGH poly(A) signal: bovine growth hormone polyadenylation signal
   2075..2096    +  promoter       SV40 promoter (fragment): SV40 enhancer and early promoter
   2117..2350    +  rep_origin     f1 ori (fragment) (sequence partly withheld): f1 bacteriophage origin of replication; arrow indicates direction of (+) strand synthesis
   2355..2402    +  protein_bind   FRT: FLP-mediated recombination occurs in the 8-bp core sequence TCTAGAAA (Turan and Bode, 2011). FLP recombinase from the Saccharomyces cerevisiae 2μ plasmid
   2410..3432    +  CDS            HygR: aminoglycoside phosphotransferase from E. coli; aph(4)-Ia; confers resistance to hygromycin
   3442..3567    +  CDS            ble (fragment): BLE_KLEPN - Experimental evidence at protein level: Swiss-Prot protein existence level 1. Binding protein with a strong affinity to the bleomycin family of antibiotics. Binds to CL990; an antimitotic-antibiotic compound. From Klebsiella pneumoniae.
   3562..3683    +  polyA_signal   SV40 poly(A) signal: SV40 polyadenylation signal
   3756..3772    -  protein_bind   lac operator: The lac repressor binds to the lac operator to inhibit transcription in E. coli. This inhibition can be relieved by adding lactose or isopropyl-β-D-thiogalactopyranoside (IPTG). lac repressor encoded by lacI
   3780..3810    -  promoter       lac promoter: promoter for the E. coli lac operon
   3825..3846    -  protein_bind   CAP binding site: CAP binding activates transcription in the presence of cAMP. E. coli catabolite activator protein
   3859..3951    -  CDS            lacI (fragment): lac repressor; lacI; The lac repressor binds to the lac operator to inhibit transcription in E. coli. This inhibition can be relieved by adding lactose or isopropyl-β-D-thiogalactopyranoside (IPTG).
   4134..4722    -  rep_origin     ori: high-copy-number ColE1/pMB1/pBR322/pUC origin of replication
   4893..5753    -  CDS            AmpR: β-lactamase; bla; confers resistance to ampicillin, carbenicillin, and related antibiotics
   5754..5858    -  promoter       AmpR promoter: bla
