>Addgene plasmid #105797 | pKK-TEV-mRuby3 | addgene full sequence | sequence record 203388 | Addgene NGS Result
CGGGAGATCTCCCGATCCCCTATGGTGCACTCTCAGTACAATCTGCTCTGATGCCGCATAGTTAAGCCAG
TATCTGCTCCCTGCTTGTGTGTTGGAGGTCGCTGAGTAGTGCGCGAGCAAAATTTAAGCTACAACAAGGC
AAGGCTTGACCGACAATTGCATGAAGAATCTGCTTAGGGTTAGGCGTTTTGCGCTGCTTCGCGATGTACG
GGCCAGATATACGCGTTGACATTGATTATTGACTAGTTATTAATAGTAATCAATTACGGGGTCATTAGTT
CATAGCCCATATATGGAGTTCCGCGTTACATAACTTACGGTAAATGGCCCGCCTGGCTGACCGCCCAACG
ACCCCCGCCCATTGACGTCAATAATGACGTATGTTCCCATAGTAACGCCAATAGGGACTTTCCATTGACG
TCAATGGGTGGAGTATTTACGGTAAACTGCCCACTTGGCAGTACATCAAGTGTATCATATGCCAAGTACG
CCCCCTATTGACGTCAATGACGGTAAATGGCCCGCCTGGCATTATGCCCAGTACATGACCTTATGGGACT
TTCCTACTTGGCAGTACATCTACGTATTAGTCATCGCTATTACCATGGTGATGCGGTTTTGGCAGTACAT
CAATGGGCGTGGATAGCGGTTTGACTCACGGGGATTTCCAAGTCTCCACCCCATTGACGTCAATGGGAGT
TTGTTTTGGCACCAAAATCAACGGGACTTTCCAAAATGTCGTAACAACTCCGCCCCATTGACGCAAATGG
GCGGTAGGCGTGTACGGTGGGAGGTCTATATAAGCAGAGCTCTCCCTATCAGTGATAGAGATCTCCCTAT
CAGTGATAGAGATCGTCGACGAGCTCGTTTAGTGAACCGTCAGATCGCCTGGAGACGCCATCCACGCTGT
TTTGACCTCCATAGAAGACACCGGGACCGATCCAGCCTCCGGACTCTGGCGTTTAAACTTAAGCTTGGTA
CCGAGCTCGGATCCGAAAACCTGTACTTCCAAGGAACCGGTGGTCACCTGTACAATCGATCCTGCAGGAG
CTAGCGAGAATTTGTATTTTCAGGGTGATATCATGGTGTCTAAGGGCGAAGAGCTGATCAAGGAAAATAT
GCGTATGAAGGTGGTCATGGAAGGTTCGGTCAACGGCCACCAATTCAAATGCACAGGTGAAGGAGAAGGC
AGACCGTACGAGGGAGTGCAAACCATGAGGATCAAAGTCATCGAGGGAGGACCCCTGCCATTTGCCTTTG
ACATTCTTGCCACGTCGTTCATGTATGGCAGCCGTACCTTTATCAAGTACCCGGCCGACATCCCTGATTT
CTTTAAACAGTCCTTTCCTGAGGGTTTTACTTGGGAAAGAGTTACGAGATACGAAGATGGTGGAGTCGTC
ACCGTCACGCAGGACACCAGCCTTGAGGATGGCGAGCTCGTCTACAACGTCAAGGTCAGAGGGGTAAACT
TTCCCTCCAATGGTCCCGTGATGCAGAAGAAGACCAAGGGTTGGGAGCCTAATACAGAGATGATGTATCC
AGCAGATGGTGGTCTGAGAGGATACACTGACATCGCACTGAAAGTTGATGGTGGTGGCCATCTGCACTGC
AACTTCGTGACAACTTACAGGTCAAAAAAGACCGTCGGGAACATCAAGATGCCCGGTGTCCATGCCGTTG
ATCACCGCCTGGAAAGGATCGAGGAGAGTGACAATGAAACCTACGTAGTGCAAAGAGAAGTGGCAGTTGC
CAAATACAGCAACCTTGGTGGTGGCATGGACGAGCTGTACAAGTAACTCAGTCTAGAGGGCCCGTTTAAA
CCCGCTGATCAGCCTCGACTGTGCCTTCTAGTTGCCAGCCATCTGTTGTTTGCCCCTCCCCCGTGCCTTC
CTTGACCCTGGAAGGTGCCACTCCCACTGTCCTTTCCTAATAAAATGAGGAAATTGCATCGCATTGTCTG
AGTAGGTGTCATTCTATTCTGGGGGGTGGGGTGGGGCAGGACAGCAAGGGGGAGGATTGGGAAGACAATA
GCAGGCATGCTGGGGATGCGGTGGGCTCTATGGCTTCTGAGGCGGAAAGAACCAGCTGGGGCTCTAGGGG
GTATCCCC
[124 nt withheld, positions 2109-2232]
C
[91 nt withheld, positions 2234-2324]
AGGGTGATGGTTCACGTACCTAGAAGTTCCTATTCCGAAGTTCCTATTCTCTAGAAAGTATAGGAACTTC
CTTGGCCAAAAAGCCTGAACTCACCGCGACGTCTGTCGAGAAGTTTCTGATCGAAAAGTTCGACAGCGTC
TCCGACCTGATGCAGCTCTCGGAGGGCGAAGAATCTCGTGCTTTCAGCTTCGATGTAGGAGGGCGTGGAT
ATGTCCTGCGGGTAAATAGCTGCGCCGATGGTTTCTACAAAGATCGTTATGTTTATCGGCACTTTGCATC
GGCCGCGCTCCCGATTCCGGAAGTGCTTGACATTGGGGAATTCAGCGAGAGCCTGACCTATTGCATCTCC
CGCCGTGCACAGGGTGTCACGTTGCAAGACCTGCCTGAAACCGAACTGCCCGCTGTTCTGCAGCCGGTCG
CGGAGGCCATGGATGCGATCGCTGCGGCCGATCTTAGCCAGACGAGCGGGTTCGGCCCATTCGGACCGCA
AGGAATCGGTCAATACACTACATGGCGTGATTTCATATGCGCGATTGCTGATCCCCATGTGTATCACTGG
CAAACTGTGATGGACGACACCGTCAGTGCGTCCGTCGCGCAGGCTCTCGATGAGCTGATGCTTTGGGCCG
AGGACTGCCCCGAAGTCCGGCACCTCGTGCACGCGGATTTCGGCTCCAACAATGTCCTGACGGACAATGG
CCGCATAACAGCGGTCATTGACTGGAGCGAGGCGATGTTCGGGGATTCCCAATACGAGGTCGCCAACATC
TTCTTCTGGAGGCCGTGGTTGGCTTGTATGGAGCAGCAGACGCGCTACTTCGAGCGGAGGCATCCGGAGC
TTGCAGGATCGCCGCGGCTCCGGGCGTATATGCTCCGCATTGGTCTTGACCAACTCTATCAGAGCTTGGT
TGACGGCAATTTCGATGATGCAGCTTGGGCGCAGGGTCGATGCGACGCAATCGTCCGATCCGGAGCCGGG
ACTGTCGGGCGTACACAAATCGCCCGCAGAAGCGCGGCCGTCTGGACCGATGGCTGTGTAGAAGTACTCG
CCGATAGTGGAAACCGACGCCCCAGCACTCGTCCGAGGGCAAAGGAATAGCACGTACTACGAGATTTCGA
TTCCACCGCCGCCTTCTATGAAAGGTTGGGCTTCGGAATCGTTTTCCGGGACGCCGGCTGGATGATCCTC
CAGCGCGGGGATCTCATGCTGGAGTTCTTCGCCCACCCCAACTTGTTTATTGCAGCTTATAATGGTTACA
AATAAAGCAATAGCATCACAAATTTCACAAATAAAGCATTTTTTTCACTGCATTCTAGTTGTGGTTTGTC
CAAACTCATCAATGTATCTTATCATGTCTGTATACCGTCGACCTCTAGCTAGAGCTTGGCGTAATCATGG
TCATAGCTGTTTCCTGTGTGAAATTGTTATCCGCTCACAATTCCACACAACATACGAGCCGGAAGCATAA
AGTGTAAAGCCTGGGGTGCCTAATGAGTGAGCTAACTCACATTAATTGCGTTGCGCTCACTGCCCGCTTT
CCAGTCGGGAAACCTGTCGTGCCAGCTGCATTAATGAATCGGCCAACGCGCGGGGAGAGGCGGTTTGCGT
ATTGGGCGCTCTTCCGCTTCCTCGCTCACTGACTCGCTGCGCTCGGTCGTTCGGCTGCGGCGAGCGGTAT
CAGCTCACTCAAAGGCGGTAATACGGTTATCCACAGAATCAGGGGATAACGCAGGAAAGAACATGTGAGC
AAAAGGCCAGCAAAAGGCCAGGAACCGTAAAAAGGCCGCGTTGCTGGCGTTTTTCCATAGGCTCCGCCCC
CCTGACGAGCATCACAAAAATCGACGCTCAAGTCAGAGGTGGCGAAACCCGACAGGACTATAAAGATACC
AGGCGTTTCCCCCTGGAAGCTCCCTCGTGCGCTCTCCTGTTCCGACCCTGCCGCTTACCGGATACCTGTC
CGCCTTTCTCCCTTCGGGAAGCGTGGCGCTTTCTCATAGCTCACGCTGTAGGTATCTCAGTTCGGTGTAG
GTCGTTCGCTCCAAGCTGGGCTGTGTGCACGAACCCCCCGTTCAGCCCGACCGCTGCGCCTTATCCGGTA
ACTATCGTCTTGAGTCCAACCCGGTAAGACACGACTTATCGCCACTGGCAGCAGCCACTGGTAACAGGAT
TAGCAGAGCGAGGTATGTAGGCGGTGCTACAGAGTTCTTGAAGTGGTGGCCTAACTACGGCTACACTAGA
AGAACAGTATTTGGTATCTGCGCTCTGCTGAAGCCAGTTACCTTCGGAAAAAGAGTTGGTAGCTCTTGAT
CCGGCAAACAAACCACCGCTGGTAGCGGTGGTTTTTTTGTTTGCAAGCAGCAGATTACGCGCAGAAAAAA
AGGATCTCAAGAAGATCCTTTGATCTTTTCTACGGGGTCTGACGCTCAGTGGAACGAAAACTCACGTTAA
GGGATTTTGGTCATGAGATTATCAAAAAGGATCTTCACCTAGATCCTTTTAAATTAAAAATGAAGTTTTA
AATCAATCTAAAGTATATATGAGTAAACTTGGTCTGACAGTTACCAATGCTTAATCAGTGAGGCACCTAT
CTCAGCGATCTGTCTATTTCGTTCATCCATAGTTGCCTGACTCCCCGTCGTGTAGATAACTACGATACGG
GAGGGCTTACCATCTGGCCCCAGTGCTGCAATGATACCGCGAGACCCACGCTCACCGGCTCCAGATTTAT
CAGCAATAAACCAGCCAGCCGGAAGGGCCGAGCGCAGAAGTGGTCCTGCAACTTTATCCGCCTCCATCCA
GTCTATTAATTGTTGCCGGGAAGCTAGAGTAAGTAGTTCGCCAGTTAATAGTTTGCGCAACGTTGTTGCC
ATTGCTACAGGCATCGTGGTGTCACGCTCGTCGTTTGGTATGGCTTCATTCAGCTCCGGTTCCCAACGAT
CAAGGCGAGTTACATGATCCCCCATGTTGTGCAAAAAAGCGGTTAGCTCCTTCGGTCCTCCGATCGTTGT
CAGAAGTAAGTTGGCCGCAGTGTTATCACTCATGGTTATGGCAGCACTGCATAATTCTCTTACTGTCATG
CCATCCGTAAGATGCTTTTCTGTGACTGGTGAGTACTCAACCAAGTCATTCTGAGAATAGTGTATGCGGC
GACCGAGTTGCTCTTGCCCGGCGTCAATACGGGATAATACCGCGCCACATAGCAGAACTTTAAAAGTGCT
CATCATTGGAAAACGTTCTTCGGGGCGAAAACTCTCAAGGATCTTACCGCTGTTGAGATCCAGTTCGATG
TAACCCACTCGTGCACCCAACTGATCTTCAGCATCTTTTACTTTCACCAGCGTTTCTGGGTGAGCAAAAA
CAGGAAGGCAAAATGCCGCAAAAAAGGGAATAAGGGCGACACGGAAATGTTGAATACTCATACTCTTCCT
TTTTCAATATTATTGAAGCATTTATCAGGGTTATTGTCTCATGAGCGGATACATATTTGAATGTATTTAG
AAAAATAAACAAATAGGGGTTCCGCGCACATTTCCCCGAAAAGTGCCACCTGACGTCGACGGAT
Features (pLannotate 1.2.2; 22 found; start..end, strand, type, name):
     21..73      -  misc_feature   bom (fragment): basis of mobility region from pBR322
    228..607     +  enhancer       CMV enhancer: human cytomegalovirus immediate early enhancer
    608..811     +  promoter       CMV promoter: human cytomegalovirus (CMV) immediate early promoter
    813..832     +  promoter       PLtetO-1 promoter (fragment): modified phage lambda PL promoter with tet operator sites (Lutz and Bujard, 1997)
    834..853     +  promoter       PLtetO-1 promoter (fragment): modified phage lambda PL promoter with tet operator sites (Lutz and Bujard, 1997)
    861..894     +  promoter       TRE3GV promoter (fragment): 3rd-generation Tet-responsive promoter that can be activated by binding of Tet-On® 3G, optimized for retroviral and lentiviral vectors
    995..1011    +  CDS            TEV site (fragment): tobacco etch virus (TEV) protease recognition and cleavage site
   1083..1793    +  CDS            mRuby3: mRuby3 is a basic (constitutively fluorescent) red fluorescent protein published in 2016, derived from Entacmaea quadricolor. It has low acid sensitivity.
   1839..2063    +  polyA_signal   bGH poly(A) signal: bovine growth hormone polyadenylation signal
   2067..2088    +  promoter       SV40 promoter (fragment): SV40 enhancer and early promoter
   2109..2342    +  rep_origin     f1 ori (fragment) (sequence partly withheld): f1 bacteriophage origin of replication; arrow indicates direction of (+) strand synthesis
   2347..2394    +  protein_bind   FRT: FLP-mediated recombination occurs in the 8-bp core sequence TCTAGAAA (Turan and Bode, 2011). FLP recombinase from the Saccharomyces cerevisiae 2μ plasmid
   2402..3424    +  CDS            HygR: aminoglycoside phosphotransferase from E. coli; aph(4)-Ia; confers resistance to hygromycin
   3434..3559    +  CDS            ble (fragment): BLE_KLEPN - Experimental evidence at protein level: Swiss-Prot protein existence level 1. Binding protein with a strong affinity to the bleomycin family of antibiotics. Binds to CL990; an antimitotic-antibiotic compound. From Klebsiella pneumoniae.
   3554..3675    +  polyA_signal   SV40 poly(A) signal: SV40 polyadenylation signal
   3748..3764    -  protein_bind   lac operator: The lac repressor binds to the lac operator to inhibit transcription in E. coli. This inhibition can be relieved by adding lactose or isopropyl-β-D-thiogalactopyranoside (IPTG). lac repressor encoded by lacI
   3772..3802    -  promoter       lac promoter: promoter for the E. coli lac operon
   3817..3838    -  protein_bind   CAP binding site: CAP binding activates transcription in the presence of cAMP. E. coli catabolite activator protein
   3851..3943    -  CDS            lacI (fragment): lac repressor; lacI; The lac repressor binds to the lac operator to inhibit transcription in E. coli. This inhibition can be relieved by adding lactose or isopropyl-β-D-thiogalactopyranoside (IPTG).
   4126..4714    -  rep_origin     ori: high-copy-number ColE1/pMB1/pBR322/pUC origin of replication
   4885..5745    -  CDS            AmpR: β-lactamase; bla; confers resistance to ampicillin, carbenicillin, and related antibiotics
   5746..5850    -  promoter       AmpR promoter: bla
