[The description below was written by a language model from this plasmid's Addgene catalogue record and pLannotate feature annotations shown in this document.]
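Description:
pKK-TEV-mRuby3 is an empty mammalian expression backbone of about 5.9 kb, derived from pcDNA5/FRT/TO and belonging to the pKK vector family. It carries no insert. It is meant to receive a coding sequence of interest so that the protein is made with a C-terminal mRuby3 red fluorescent tag, separated from it by a TEV protease cleavage site that allows the tag to be removed. In E. coli the plasmid is maintained at high copy through a ColE1/pUC-type origin and selected with ampicillin via the bla gene and its promoter. Small remnants of f1 ori, lac regulatory sequences and other backbone elements are also annotated.

The expression cassette consists of the CMV enhancer and immediate early promoter followed by two short tet operator matches, which correspond to the tetracycline-responsive CMV promoter described by the depositor. In cells expressing the Tet repressor, such a promoter is held off until tetracycline or doxycycline is added. Downstream lie the cloning site, the TEV site, the mRuby3 coding sequence and a bGH polyadenylation signal. The cloning site is optimized for ligation-independent SLIC cloning, with a shared primer set usable across all pKK vectors, though restriction and ligation cloning is also possible.

An FRT site sits directly upstream of a hygromycin resistance gene with an SV40 poly(A) signal and no annotated promoter of its own. In the Flp-In system, FLP-mediated recombination into a genomic FRT site places this gene behind a resident promoter, so hygromycin selects correctly integrated, single-site stable lines. The vector is used for inducible expression, imaging and FRET, where the depositor notes mRuby3 is brighter than mCherry and pairs well with mClover3. The depositor and sequencing-derived records differ by one nucleotide and share the same annotations.
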