Addgene plasmid #105797: pKK-TEV-mRuby3
Purpose: (Empty Backbone) Expression of your protein of interest in fusion with red fluorescent protein at the C-terminus (cleavable by TEV) (PMID: 26879144). mRuby3 is brighter than mCherry and has shifted ex and em spectra.
Depositing lab: Andrzej Dziembowski. Depositing organization: Polish Academy of Sciences, Institute of Biochemistry and Biophysics. Publication: Versatile approach for functional analysis of human proteins and efficient stable cell line generation using FLP-mediated recombination system. Szczesny RJ, Kowalska K, Klosowska-Kosicka K, Chlebowski A, Owczarek EP, Warkocki Z, Kulinski TM, Adamska D, Affek K, Jedroszkowiak A, Kotrys AV, Tomecki R, Krawczyk PS, Borowski LS, Dziembowski A. PLoS One. 2018 Mar 28;13(3):e0194887. doi: 10.1371/journal.pone.0194887. eCollection 2018. PubMed 29590189.
Backbone
  Vector backbone: pcDNA5/FRT/TO
  Backbone manufacturer: Invitrogen
  Vector type: Mammalian Expression ; Flp-In competent
  Selectable markers: Hygromycin
  Tag / fusion protein: TEV-mRuby3 (C terminal on backbone)
Growth in bacteria
  Bacterial resistance: Ampicillin, 100 μg/mL
  Growth temperature: 37°C
  Growth strain: DH5alpha
  Copy number: High Copy
Gene/Insert
  Gene/Insert name: None
  Tag / fusion protein: TEV-mRuby3 (C terminal on backbone)
Terms and licenses: Academic/Nonprofit Terms; Industry Terms: Not Available to Industry
Depositor comments: This vector is a member of the pKK vector family. Its cloning site was optimized for the SLIC approach, however, a traditional restriction and ligation based approach is also possible (see Szczesny RJ et al. for detailed protocols; bioRxiv, doi: https://doi.org/10.1101/160101) This vector is a derivate of the pcDNA5/FRT/TO plasmid (Invitrogen) and is suitable for stable cell line generation using the Flp-In system. Transcription of the gene of interest is driven by a tetracycline responsive CMV promoter. A given coding sequence can be cloned into all pKK vectors using just three universal PCR primers and a ligation-independent DNA cloning method. mRuby3 is brighter than mCherry and has shifted excitation and emission spectra. The mClover3-mRuby3 pair is superior to EGFP-mCherry in FRET analysis. At the time of publication (PMID: 26879144) mRuby3 was the brightest coral-derived RFP in mammalian cells. mRuby3 coding sequence was cloned from Addgene ID: 74252.
How to cite: pKK-TEV-mRuby3 was a gift from Andrzej Dziembowski (Addgene plasmid # 105797 ; http://n2t.net/addgene:105797 ; RRID:Addgene_105797)
